>Addgene plasmid #76917 | DGKB gRNA (BRDN0001148085) | addgene full sequence | sequence record 186758 | Addgene Assembled Sequence
CCCGGGTGCAAAGATGGATAAAGTTTTAAACAGAGAGGAATCTTTGCAGCTAATGGACCTTCTAGGTCTT
GAAAGGAGTGGGAATTGGCTCCGGTGCCCGTCAGTGGGCAGAGCGCACATCGCCCACAGTCCCCGAGAAG
TTGGGGGGAGGGGTCGGCAATTGATCCGGTGCCTAGAGAAGGTGGCGCGGGGTAAACTGGGAAAGTGATG
TCGTGTACTGGCTCCGCCTTTTTCCCGAGGGTGGGGGAGAACCGTATATAAGTGCAGTAGTCGCCGTGAA
CGTTCTTTTTCGCAACGGGTTTGCCGCCAGAACACAGGTAAGTGCCGTGTGTGGTTCCCGCGGGCCTGGC
CTCTTTACGGGTTATGGCCCTTGCGTGCCTTGAATTACTTCCACCTGGCTGCAGTACGTGATTCTTGATC
CCGAGCTTCGGGTTGGAAGTGGGTGGGAGAGTTCGAGGCCTTGCGCTTAAGGAGCCCCTTCGCCTCGTGC
TTGAGTTGAGGCCTGGCCTGGGCGCTGGGGCCGCCGCGTGCGAATCTGGTGGCACCTTCGCGCCTGTCTC
GCTGCTTTCGATAAGTCTCTAGCCATTTAAAATTTTTGATGACCTGCTGCGACGCTTTTTTTCTGGCAAG
ATAGTCTTGTAAATGCGGGCCAAGATCTGCACACTGGTATTTCGGTTTTTGGGGCCGCGGGCGGCGACGG
GGCCCGTGCGTCCCAGCGCACATGTTCGGCGAGGCGGGGCCTGCGAGCGCGGCCACCGAGAATCGGACGG
GGGTAGTCTCAAGCTGGCCGGCCTGCTCTGGTGCCTGGCCTCGCGCCGCCGTGTATCGCCCCGCCCTGGG
CGGCAAGGCTGGCCCGGTCGGCACCAGTTGCGTGAGCGGAAAGATGGCCGCTTCCCGGCCCTGCTGCAGG
GAGCTCAAAATGGAGGACGCGGCGCTCGGGAGAGCGGGCGGGTGAGTCACCCACACAAAGGAAAAGGGCC
TTTCCGTCCTCAGCCGTCGCTTCATGTGACTCCACGGAGTACCGGGCGCCGTCCAGGCACCTCGATTAGT
TCTCGAGCTTTTGGAGTACGTCGTCTTTAGGTTGGGGGGAGGGGTTTTATGCGATGGAGTTTCCCCACAC
TGAGTGGGTGGAGACTGAAGTTAGGCCAGCTTGGCACTTGATGTAATTCTCCTTGGAATTTGCCCTTTTT
GAGTTTGGATCTTGGTTCATTCTCAAGCCTCAGACAGTGGTTCAAAGTTTTTTTCTTCCATTTCAGGTGT
CGTGACGTACGGCCACCATGACCGAGTACAAGCCCACGGTGCGCCTCGCCACCCGCGACGACGTCCCCAG
GGCCGTACGCACCCTCGCCGCCGCGTTCGCCGACTACCCCGCCACGCGCCACACCGTCGATCCGGACCGC
CACATCGAGCGGGTCACCGAGCTGCAAGAACTCTTCCTCACGCGCGTCGGGCTCGACATCGGCAAGGTGT
GGGTCGCGGACGACGGCGCCGCCGTGGCGGTCTGGACCACGCCGGAGAGCGTCGAAGCGGGGGCGGTGTT
CGCCGAGATCGGCCCGCGCATGGCCGAGTTGAGCGGTTCCCGGCTGGCCGCGCAGCAACAGATGGAAGGC
CTCCTGGCGCCGCACCGGCCCAAGGAGCCCGCGTGGTTCCTGGCCACCGTCGGAGTCTCGCCCGACCACC
AGGGCAAGGGTCTGGGCAGCGCCGTCGTGCTCCCCGGAGTGGAGGCGGCCGAGCGCGCCGGGGTGCCCGC
CTTCCTGGAGACCTCCGCGCCCCGCAACCTCCCCTTCTACGAGCGGCTCGGCTTCACCGTCACCGCCGAC
GTCGAGGTGCCCGAAGGACCGCGCACCTGGTGCATGACCCGCAAGCCCGGTGCCTGAACGCGTTAAGTCG
ACAATCAACCTCTGGATTACAAAATTTGTGAAAGATTGACTGGTATTCTTAACTATGTTGCTCCTTTTAC
GCTATGTGGATACGCTGCTTTAATGCCTTTGTATCATGCTATTGCTTCCCGTATGGCTTTCATTTTCTCC
TCCTTGTATAAATCCTGGTTGCTGTCTCTTTATGAGGAGTTGTGGCCCGTTGTCAGGCAACGTGGCGTGG
TGTGCACTGTGTTTGCTGACGCAACCCCCACTGGTTGGGGCATTGCCACCACCTGTCAGCTCCTTTCCGG
GACTTTCGCTTTCCCCCTCCCTATTGCCACGGCGGAACTCATCGCCGCCTGCCTTGCCCGCTGCTGGACA
GGGGCTCGGCTGTTGGGCACTGACAATTCCGTGGTGTTGTCGGGGAAATCATCGTCCTTTCCTTGGCTGC
TCGCCTGTGTTGCCACCTGGATTCTGCGCGGGACGTCCTTCTGCTACGTCCCTTCGGCCCTCAATCCAGC
GGACCTTCCTTCCCGCGGCCTGCTGCCGGCTCTGCGGCCTCTTCCGCGTCTTCGCCTTCGCCCTCAGACG
AGTCGGATCTCCCTTTGGGCCGCCTCCCCGCGTCGACTTTAAGACCAATGACTTACAAGGCAGCTGTAGA
TCTTAGCCACTTTTTAAAAGAAAAGGGGGGACTGGAAGGGCTAATTCACTCCCAACGAAGACAAGATCTG
CTTTTTGCTTGTACTGGGTCTCTCTGGTTAGACCAGATCTGAGCCTGGGAGCTCTCTGGCTAACTAGGGA
ACCCACTGCTTAAGCCTCAATAAAGCTTGCCTTGAGTGCTTCAAGTAGTGTGTGCCCGTCTGTTGTGTGA
CTCTGGTAACTAGAGATCCCTCAGACCCTTTTAGTCAGTGTGGAAAATCTCTAGCAGTACGTATAGTAGT
TCATGTCATCTTATTATTCAGTATTTATAACTTGCAAAGAAATGAATATCAGAGAGTGAGAGGAACTTGT
TTATTGCAGCTTATAATGGTTACAAATAAAGCAATAGCATCACAAATTTCACAAATAAAGCATTTTTTTC
ACTGCATTCTAGTTGTGGTTTGTCCAAACTCATCAATGTATCTTATCATGTCTGGCTCTAGCTATCCCGC
CCCTAACTCCGCCCATCCCGCCCCTAACTCCGCCCAGTTCCGCCCATTCTCCGCCCCATGGCTGACTAAT
TTTTTTTATTTATGCAGAGGCCGAGGCCGCCTCGGCCTCTGAGCTATTCCAGAAGTAGTGAGGAGGCTTT
TTTGGAGGCCTAGGGACGTACCCAATTCGCCCTATAGTGAGTCGTATTACGCGCGCTCACTGGCCGTCGT
TTTACAACGTCGTGACTGGGAAAACCCTGGCGTTACCCAACTTAATCGCCTTGCAGCACATCCCCCTTTC
GCCAGCTGGCGTAATAGCGAAGAGGCCCGCACCGATCGCCCTTCCCAACAGTTGCGCAGCCTGAATGGCG
AATGGG
[124 nt withheld, positions 3367-3490]
C
[91 nt withheld, positions 3492-3582]
A
[49 nt withheld, positions 3584-3632]
CCTTTGACGTTGGAGTCCACGTTCTTT
[37 nt withheld, positions 3660-3696]
ACCCTATCTCGGTCTATTCTTTTGATTTATAAGGGATTTTGCCGATTTCGGCCTATTGGTTAAAAAATGA
GCTGATTTAACAAAAATTTAACGCGAATTTTAACAAAATATTAACGCTTACAATTTAGGTGGCACTTTTC
GGGGAAATGTGCGCGGAACCCCTATTTGTTTATTTTTCTAAATACATTCAAATATGTATCCGCTCATGAG
ACAATAACCCTGATAAATGCTTCAATAATATTGAAAAAGGAAGAGTATGAGTATTCAACATTTCCGTGTC
GCCCTTATTCCCTTTTTTGCGGCATTTTGCCTTCCTGTTTTTGCTCACCCAGAAACGCTGGTGAAAGTAA
AAGATGCTGAAGATCAGTTGGGTGCACGAGTGGGTTACATCGAACTGGATCTCAACAGCGGTAAGATCCT
TGAGAGTTTTCGCCCCGAAGAACGTTTTCCAATGATGAGCACTTTTAAAGTTCTGCTATGTGGCGCGGTA
TTATCCCGTATTGACGCCGGGCAAGAGCAACTCGGTCGCCGCATACACTATTCTCAGAATGACTTGGTTG
AGTACTCACCAGTCACAGAAAAGCATCTTACGGATGGCATGACAGTAAGAGAATTATGCAGTGCTGCCAT
AACCATGAGTGATAACACTGCGGCCAACTTACTTCTGACAACGATCGGAGGACCGAAGGAGCTAACCGCT
TTTTTGCACAACATGGGGGATCATGTAACTCGCCTTGATCGTTGGGAACCGGAGCTGAATGAAGCCATAC
CAAACGACGAGCGTGACACCACGATGCCTGTAGCAATGGCAACAACGTTGCGCAAACTATTAACTGGCGA
ACTACTTACTCTAGCTTCCCGGCAACAATTAATAGACTGGATGGAGGCGGATAAAGTTGCAGGACCACTT
CTGCGCTCGGCCCTTCCGGCTGGCTGGTTTATTGCTGATAAATCTGGAGCCGGTGAGCGTGGGTCTCGCG
GTATCATTGCAGCACTGGGGCCAGATGGTAAGCCCTCCCGTATCGTAGTTATCTACACGACGGGGAGTCA
GGCAACTATGGATGAACGAAATAGACAGATCGCTGAGATAGGTGCCTCACTGATTAAGCATTGGTAACTG
TCAGACCAAGTTTACTCATATATACTTTAGATTGATTTAAAACTTCATTTTTAATTTAAAAGGATCTAGG
TGAAGATCCTTTTTGATAATCTCATGACCAAAATCCCTTAACGTGAGTTTTCGTTCCACTGAGCGTCAGA
CCCCGTAGAAAAGATCAAAGGATCTTCTTGAGATCCTTTTTTTCTGCGCGTAATCTGCTGCTTGCAAACA
AAAAAACCACCGCTACCAGCGGTGGTTTGTTTGCCGGATCAAGAGCTACCAACTCTTTTTCCGAAGGTAA
CTGGCTTCAGCAGAGCGCAGATACCAAATACTGTTCTTCTAGTGTAGCCGTAGTTAGGCCACCACTTCAA
GAACTCTGTAGCACCGCCTACATACCTCGCTCTGCTAATCCTGTTACCAGTGGCTGCTGCCAGTGGCGAT
AAGTCGTGTCTTACCGGGTTGGACTCAAGACGATAGTTACCGGATAAGGCGCAGCGGTCGGGCTGAACGG
GGGGTTCGTGCACACAGCCCAGCTTGGAGCGAACGACCTACACCGAACTGAGATACCTACAGCGTGAGCT
ATGAGAAAGCGCCACGCTTCCCGAAGGGAGAAAGGCGGACAGGTATCCGGTAAGCGGCAGGGTCGGAACA
GGAGAGCGCACGAGGGAGCTTCCAGGGGGAAACGCCTGGTATCTTTATAGTCCTGTCGGGTTTCGCCACC
TCTGACTTGAGCGTCGATTTTTGTGATGCTCGTCAGGGGGGCGGAGCCTATGGAAAAACGCCAGCAACGC
GGCCTTTTTACGGTTCCTGGCCTTTTGCTGGCCTTTTGCTCACATGTTCTTTCCTGCGTTATCCCCTGAT
TCTGTGGATAACCGTATTACCGCCTTTGAGTGAGCTGATACCGCTCGCCGCAGCCGAACGACCGAGCGCA
GCGAGTCAGTGAGCGAGGAAGCGGAAGAGCGCCCAATACGCAAACCGCCTCTCCCCGCGCGTTGGCCGAT
TCATTAATGCAGCTGGCACGACAGGTTTCCCGACTGGAAAGCGGGCAGTGAGCGCAACGCAATTAATGTG
AGTTAGCTCACTCATTAGGCACCCCAGGCTTTACACTTTATGCTTCCGGCTCGTATGTTGTGTGGAATTG
TGAGCGGATAACAATTTCACACAGGAAACAGCTATGACCATGATTACGCCAAGCGCGCAATTAACCCTCA
CTAAAGGGAACAAAAGCTGGAGCTGCAAGCTTAATGTAGTCTTATGCAATACTCTTGTAGTCTTGCAACA
TGGTAACGATGAGTTAGCAACATGCCTTACAAGGAGAGAAAAAGCACCGTGCATGCCGATTGGTGGAAGT
AAGGTGGTACGATCGTGCCTTATTAGGAAGGCAACAGACGGGTCTGACATGGATTGGACGAACCACTGAA
TTGCCGCATTGCAGAGATATTGTATTTAAGTGCCTAGCTCGATACATAAACGGGTCTCTCTGGTTAGACC
AGATCTGAGCCTGGGAGCTCTCTGGCTAACTAGGGAACCCACTGCTTAAGCCTCAATAAAGCTTGCCTTG
AGTGCTTCAAGTAGTGTGTGCCCGTCTGTTGTGTGACTCTGGTAACTAGAGATCCCTCAGACCCTTTTAG
TCAGTGTGGAAAATCTCTAGCAGTGGCGCCCGAACAGGGACTTGAAAGCGAAAGGGAAACCAGAGGAGCT
CTCTCGACGCAGGACTCGGCTTGCTGAAGCGCGCACGGCAAGAGGCGAGGGGCGGCGACTGGTGAGTACG
CCAAAAATTTTGACTAGCGGAGGCTAGAAGGAGAGAGATGGGTGCGAGAGCGTCAGTATTAAGCGGGGGA
GAATTAGATCGCGATGGGAAAAAATTCGGTTAAGGCCAGGGGGAAAGAAAAAATATAAATTAAAACATAT
AGTATGGGCAAGCAGGGAGCTAGAACGATTCGCAGTTAATCCTGGCCTGTTAGAAACATCAGAAGGCTGT
AGACAAATACTGGGACAGCTACAACCATCCCTTCAGACAGGATCAGAAGAACTTAGATCATTATATAATA
CAGTAGCAACCCTCTATTGTGTGCATCAAAGGATAGAGATAAAAGACACCAAGGAAGCTTTAGACAAGAT
AGAGGAAGAGCAAAACAAAAGTAAGACCACCGCACAGCAAGCGGCCGCTGATCTTCAGACCTGGAGGAGG
AGATATGAGGGACAATTGGAGAAGTGAATTATATAAATATAAAGTAGTAAAAATTGAACCATTAGGAGTA
GCACCCACCAAGGCAAAGAGAAGAGTGGTGCAGAGAGAAAAAAGAGCAGTGGGAATAGGAGCTTTGTTCC
TTGGGTTCTTGGGAGCAGCAGGAAGCACTATGGGCGCAGCGTCAATGACGCTGACGGTACAGGCCAGACA
ATTATTGTCTGGTATAGTGCAGCAGCAGAACAATTTGCTGAGGGCTATTGAGGCGCAACAGCATCTGTTG
CAACTCACAGTCTGGGGCATCAAGCAGCTCCAGGCAAGAATCCTGGCTGTGGAAAGATACCTAAAGGATC
AACAGCTCCTGGGGATTTGGGGTTGCTCTGGAAAACTCATTTGCACCACTGCTGTGCCTTGGAATGCTAG
TTGGAGTAATAAATCTCTGGAACAGATTTGGAATCACACGACCTGGATGGAGTGGGACAGAGAAATTAAC
AATTACACAAGCTTAATACACTCCTTAATTGAAGAATCGCAAAACCAGCAAGAAAAGAATGAACAAGAAT
TATTGGAATTAGATAAATGGGCAAGTTTGTGGAATTGGTTTAACATAACAAATTGGCTGTGGTATATAAA
ATTATTCATAATGATAGTAGGAGGCTTGGTAGGTTTAAGAATAGTTTTTGCTGTACTTTCTATAGTGAAT
AGAGTTAGGCAGGGATATTCACCATTATCGTTTCAGACCCACCTCCCAACCCCGAGGGGACCCAGAGAGG
GCCTATTTCCCATGATTCCTTCATATTTGCATATACGATACAAGGCTGTTAGAGAGATAATTAGAATTAA
TTTGACTGTAAACACAAAGATATTAGTACAAAATACGTGACGTAGAAAGTAATAATTTCTTGGGTAGTTT
GCAGTTTTAAAATTATGTTTTAAAATGGACTATCATATGCTTACCGTAACTTGAAAGTATTTCGATTTCT
TGGCTTTATATATCTTGTGGAAAGGACGAAACACCGTGAACATGCTGATTGGCGTGGTTTTAGAGCTAGA
AATAGCAAGTTAAAATAAGGCTAGTCCGTTATCAACTTGAAAAAGTGGCACCGAGTCGGTGCTTTTTTAA
GCTTGGCGTAACTAGATCTTGAGACAAATGGCAGTATTCATCCACAATTTTAAAAGAAAAGGGGGGATTG
GGGGGTACAGTGCAGGGGAAAGAATAGTAGACATAATAGCAACAGACATACAAACTAAAGAATTACAAAA
ACAAATTACAAAAATTCAAAATTTTCGGGTTTATTACAGGGACAGCAGAGATCCACTTTGGCGCCGGCTC
GAGGGGG
Features (pLannotate 1.2.2; 29 found; start..end, strand, type, name):
     14..80      +  CDS            small t antigen (fragment): SV40 (simian virus 40) small t antigen
    106..317     +  promoter       EF-1α core promoter: core promoter for human elongation factor EF-1α
    318..1256    +  intron         EF-1α intron A: intron upstream of the start codon of human EF-1α
   1278..1877    +  CDS            PuroR (fragment): puromycin N-acetyltransferase; pac from Streptomyces; confers resistance to puromycin
   1893..2481    +  misc_feature   WPRE: woodchuck hepatitis virus posttranscriptional regulatory element
   2532..2551    +  misc_feature   cPPT/CTS (fragment): central polypurine tract and central termination sequence of HIV-1
   2553..2786    +  LTR            3' LTR (ΔU3): self-inactivating 3' long terminal repeat (LTR) from HIV-1
   2864..2985    +  polyA_signal   SV40 poly(A) signal: SV40 polyadenylation signal
   3025..3160    +  rep_origin     SV40 ori: SV40 origin of replication
   3181..3199    -  promoter       T7 promoter: promoter for bacteriophage T7 RNA polymerase
   3207..3362    +  CDS            lacZα (fragment): LacZα fragment of β-galactosidase; lacZ fragment
   3367..3795    +  rep_origin     f1 ori (sequence partly withheld): f1 bacteriophage origin of replication; arrow indicates direction of (+) strand synthesis
   3848..3952    +  promoter       AmpR promoter: bla
   3953..4813    +  CDS            AmpR: β-lactamase; bla; confers resistance to ampicillin, carbenicillin, and related antibiotics
   4984..5572    +  rep_origin     ori: high-copy-number ColE1/pMB1/pBR322/pUC origin of replication
   5755..5847    +  CDS            lacI (fragment): lac repressor; lacI; The lac repressor binds to the lac operator to inhibit transcription in E. coli. This inhibition can be relieved by adding lactose or isopropyl-β-D-thiogalactopyranoside (IPTG).
   5860..5881    +  protein_bind   CAP binding site: CAP binding activates transcription in the presence of cAMP. E. coli catabolite activator protein
   5896..5926    +  promoter       lac promoter: promoter for the E. coli lac operon
   5934..5950    +  protein_bind   lac operator: The lac repressor binds to the lac operator to inhibit transcription in E. coli. This inhibition can be relieved by adding lactose or isopropyl-β-D-thiogalactopyranoside (IPTG). lac repressor encoded by lacI
   5995..6013    +  promoter       T3 promoter: promoter for bacteriophage T3 RNA polymerase
   6041..6267    +  promoter       RSV promoter: Rous sarcoma virus enhancer/promoter
   6268..6448    +  LTR            5' LTR (truncated): truncated 5' long terminal repeat (LTR) from HIV-1
   6495..6620    +  misc_feature   HIV-1 Ψ: packaging signal of human immunodeficiency virus type 1
   6604..6967    +  CDS            HIV-1 gag (fragment): gag protein from human immunodeficiency virus 1; gag
   7113..7346    +  misc_feature   RRE: The Rev response element (RRE) of HIV-1 allows for Rev-dependent mRNA export from the nucleus to the cytoplasm.
   7723..7749    +  CDS            Rev (fragment): human immunodeficiency virus 1 (HIV-1) Rev protein; rev; enhances nuclear export of unspliced and incompletely spliced viral mRNAs
   7753..7993    +  promoter       U6 promoter: RNA polymerase III promoter for human U6 snRNA
   8023..8098    +  misc_RNA       gRNA scaffold: guide RNA scaffold for the Streptococcus pyogenes CRISPR/Cas9 system
   8154..8271    +  misc_feature   cPPT/CTS: central polypurine tract and central termination sequence of HIV-1
