[The description below was written by a language model from this plasmid's Addgene catalogue record and pLannotate feature annotations shown in this document.]
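Description:
DGKB gRNA (BRDN0001148085) is a third-generation lentiviral transfer plasmid built on the lentiGuide-Puro backbone. It expresses a single CRISPR guide RNA against human DGKB (diacylglycerol kinase beta), designed against two reference transcripts of the gene. It is one clone from a human kinome gRNA collection. In bacteria it is maintained through a high-copy ColE1/pUC-type origin and selected with ampicillin via the β-lactamase gene. An f1 origin, an SV40 origin, T7/T3 promoters and lac-region remnants are also annotated as backbone leftovers.

The viral genome is transcribed from an RSV promoter fused to a truncated HIV-1 5' LTR, which makes production Tat-independent. It carries the Ψ packaging signal with a partial gag sequence, the Rev response element for Rev-dependent nuclear export, and a cPPT/CTS. It ends in a ΔU3 self-inactivating 3' LTR followed by an SV40 polyadenylation signal.

There are two expression units between the LTRs. A human U6 RNA polymerase III promoter drives the DGKB-specific spacer, which lies in the gap between the promoter and the Streptococcus pyogenes Cas9 gRNA scaffold. Downstream, the EF-1α core promoter with its intron A drives puromycin N-acetyltransferase, so transduced mammalian cells can be selected with puromycin. A WPRE after this gene enhances transcript expression.

The plasmid does not encode Cas9. It is meant to be packaged into lentivirus with helper plasmids and delivered to cells that already express Cas9, for example from a separate Cas9 lentivector, to knock out DGKB.
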