Addgene plasmid #76917: DGKB gRNA (BRDN0001148085)
Purpose: 3rd generation lentiviral gRNA plasmid targeting human DGKB
Depositing lab: John Doench & David Root. Depositing organization: Broad Institute. Publication: Optimized sgRNA design to maximize activity and minimize off-target effects of CRISPR-Cas9. Doench JG, Fusi N, Sullender M, Hegde M, Vaimberg EW, Donovan KF, Smith I, Tothova Z, Wilen C, Orchard R, Virgin HW, Listgarten J, Root DE. Nat Biotechnol. 2016 Jan 18. doi: 10.1038/nbt.3437. PubMed 26780180.
Backbone
  Vector backbone: lentiGuide-Puro
  Backbone manufacturer: Zhang Lab (Addgene plasmid # 52963)
  Vector type: Mammalian Expression, Lentiviral, CRISPR
  Selectable markers: Puromycin
Growth in bacteria
  Bacterial resistance: Ampicillin, 100 μg/mL
  Growth temperature: 37°C
  Growth strain: DH5alpha
  Copy number: High Copy
Gene/Insert
  Gene/Insert name: DGKB (alt names: DGKB; NM_004080.2)
  gRNA/shRNA sequence: TGAACATGCTGATTGGCGTG
  Species: H. sapiens (human)
  Entrez Gene: DGKB (a.k.a. DAGK2, DGK, DGK-BETA)
  Promoter: hU6
  Cloning method: Unknown
  Sequencing primers: 5′ U6-F; 3′ pS2-R
Terms and licenses: Academic/Nonprofit Terms; Industry Terms: Not Available to Industry
Depositor comments: The gRNA was designed to target the following Genbank reference sequence(s): NM_004080.2,NM_145695.2. Note that this plasmid does NOT contain Cas9. It should be used in conjunction with lentiCas9-Blast (Addgene #52962) or otherwise with cell lines already expressing Cas9. Browse the full kinome gRNA library at http://www.addgene.org/pooled-library/broadgpp-human-kinome/ or visit http://www.broadinstitute.org/rnai/public/ for detailed protocols and information.
How to cite: DGKB gRNA (BRDN0001148085) was a gift from John Doench & David Root (Addgene plasmid # 76917 ; http://n2t.net/addgene:76917 ; RRID:Addgene_76917)
