>Addgene plasmid #76917 | DGKB gRNA (BRDN0001148085) | depositor partial sequence | sequence record 144377 | Target Sequence
TGAACATGCTGATTGGCGTG
