>Addgene plasmid #76917 | DGKB gRNA (BRDN0001148085) | addgene partial sequence | sequence record 186757 | hU6-F
AGAAAGTAATAATTTCTTGGGTAGTTTGCAGTTTTAAAATTATGTTTTAAAATGGACTATCATATGCTTA
CCGTAACTTGAAAGTATTTCGATTTCTTGGCTTTATATATCTTGTGGAAAGGACGAAACACCGTGAACAT
GCTGATTGGCGTGGTTTTAGAGCTAGAAATAGCAAGTTAAAATAAGGCTAGTCCGTTATCAACTTGAAAA
AGTGGCACCGAGTCGGTGCTTTTTTAAGCTTGGCGTAACTAGATCTTGAGACAAATGGCAGTATTCATCC
ACAATTTTAAAAGAAAAGGGGGGATTGGGGGGTACAGTGCAGGGGAAAGAATAGTAGACATAATAGCAAC
AGACATACAAACTAAAGAATTACAAAAACAAATTACAAAAATTCAAAATTTTCGGGTTTATTACAGGGAC
AGCAGAGATCCACTTTGGCGCCGGCTCGAGGGGGCCCGGGTGCAAAGATGGATAAAGTTTTAAACAGAGA
GGAATCTTTGCAGCTAATGGACCTTCTAGGTCTTGAAAGGAGTGGGAATTGGCTCCGGTGCCCGTCAGTG
GGCAGAGCGC
